>Addgene plasmid #154754 | SARS-CoV-2 S HexaPro | depositor full sequence | sequence record 299283 | SARS-CoV-2 S HexaPro sequence 8370 bps
GTCGACATTGATTATTGACTAGTTATTAATAGTAATCAATTACGGGGTCATTAGTTCATAGCCCATATAT
GGAGTTCCGCGTTACATAACTTACGGTAAATGGCCCGCCTGGCTGACCGCCCAACGACCCCCGCCCATTG
ACGTCAATAATGACGTATGTTCCCATAGTAACGCCAATAGGGACTTTCCATTGACGTCAATGGGTGGACT
ATTTACGGTAAACTGCCCACTTGGCAGTACATCAAGTGTATCATATGCCAAGTACGCCCCCTATTGACGT
CAATGACGGTAAATGGCCCGCCTGGCATTATGCCCAGTACATGACCTTATGGGACTTTCCTACTTGGCAG
TACATCTACGTATTAGTCATCGCTATTACCATGGGTCGAGGTGAGCCCCACGTTCTGCTTCACTCTCCCC
ATCTCCCCCCCCTCCCCACCCCCAATTTTGTATTTATTTATTTTTTAATTATTTTGTGCAGCGATGGGGG
CGGGGGGGGGGGGGGCGCGCGCCAGGCGGGGCGGGGCGGGGCGAGGGGCGGGGCGGGGCGAGGCGGAGAG
GTGCGGCGGCAGCCAATCAGAGCGGCGCGCTCCGAAAGTTTCCTTTTATGGCGAGGCGGCGGCGGCGGCG
GCCCTATAAAAAGCGAAGCGCGCGGCGGGCGGGAGTCGCTGCGTTGCCTTCGCCCCGTGCCCCGCTCCGC
GCCGCCTCGCGCCGCCCGCCCCGGCTCTGACTGACCGCGTTACTCCCACAGGTGAGCGGGCGGGACGGCC
CTTCTCCTCCGGGCTGTAATTAGCGCTTGGTTTAATGACGGCTCGTTTCTTTTCTGTGGCTGCGTGAAAG
CCTTAAAGGGCTCCGGGAGGGCCCTTTGTGCGGGGGGGAGCGGCTCGGGGGGTGCGTGCGTGTGTGTGTG
CGTGGGGAGCGCCGCGTGCGGCCCGCGCTGCCCGGCGGCTGTGAGCGCTGCGGGCGCGGCGCGGGGCTTT
GTGCGCTCCGCGTGTGCGCGAGGGGAGCGCGGCCGGGGGCGGTGCCCCGCGGTGCGGGGGGGCTGCGAGG
GGAACAAAGGCTGCGTGCGGGGTGTGTGCGTGGGGGGGTGAGCAGGGGGTGTGGGCGCGGCGGTCGGGCT
GTAACCCCCCCCTGCACCCCCCTCCCCGAGTTGCTGAGCACGGCCCGGCTTCGGGTGCGGGGCTCCGTGC
GGGGCGTGGCGCGGGGCTCGCCGTGCCGGGCGGGGGGTGGCGGCAGGTGGGGGTGCCGGGCGGGGCGGGG
CCGCCTCGGGCCGGGGAGGGCTCGGGGGAGGGGCGCGGCGGCCCCCGGAGCGCCGGCGGCTGTCGAGGCG
CGGCGAGCCGCAGCCATTGCCTTTTATGGTAATCGTGCGAGAGGGCGCAGGGACTTCCTTTGTCCCAAAT
CTGTGCGGAGCCGAAATCTGGGAGGCGCCGCCGCACCCCCTCTAGCGGGCGCGGGGCGAAGCGGTGCGGC
GCCGGCAGGAAGGAAATGGGCGGGGAGGGCCTTCGTGCGTCGCCGCGCCGCCGTCCCCTTCTCCCTCTCC
AGCCTCGGGGCTGTCCGCGGGGGGACGGCTGCCTTCGGGGGGGACGGGGCAGGGCGGGGTTCGGCTTCTG
GCGTGTGACCGGCGGCTCTAGCGCCTCTGCTAACCATGTTCATGCCTTCTTCTTTTTCCTACAGCTCCTG
GGCAACGTGCTGGTTGTTGTGCTGTCTCATCATTTTGGCAAAGAATTGCGGCCGTCTCAGGCCGAGTTCG
GTACCGCCACC
[3864 nt withheld, positions 1762-5625]
TGATAATGACTCGAGCGATAATTCACTCCTCAGGTGCAGGCTGCCTATCAGAAGGTGGTGGCTGGTGTGG
CCAATGCCCTGGCTCACAAATACCACTGAGATCTTTTTCCCTCTGCCAAAAATTATGGGGACATCATGAA
GCCCCTTGAGCATCTGACTTCTGGCTAATAAAGGAAATTTATTTTCATTGCAATAGTGTGTTGGAATTTT
TTGTGTCTCTCACTCGGAAGGACATATGGGAGGGCAAATCATTTAAAACATCAGAATGAGTATTTGGTTT
AGAGTTTGGCAACATATGCCATATGCTGGCTGCCATGAACAAAGGTGGCTATAAAGAGGTCATCAGTATA
TGAAACAGCCCCCTGCTGTCCATTCCTTATTCCATAGAAAAGCCTTGACTTGAGGTTAGATTTTTTTTAT
ATTTTGTTTTGTGTTATTTTTTTCTTTAACATCCCTAAAATTTTCCTTACATGTTTTACTAGCCAGATTT
TTCCTCCTCTCCTGACTACTCCCAGTCATAGCTGTCCCTCTTCTCTTATGAAGATCCCTCGACCTGCAGC
CCAAGCTTGGCGTAATCATGGTCATAGCTGTTTCCTGTGTGAAATTGTTATCCGCTCACAATTCCACACA
ACATACGAGCCGGAAGCATAAAGTGTAAAGCCTGGGGTGCCTAATGAGTGAGCTAACTCACATTAATTGC
GTTGCGCTCACTGCCCGCTTTCCAGTCGGGAAACCTGTCGTGCCAGCGGATCGATCCGCTGCATTAATGA
ATCGGCCAACGCGCGGGGAGAGGCGGTTTGCGTATTGGGCGCTCTTCCGCTTCCTCGCTCACTGACTCGC
TGCGCTCGGTCGTTCGGCTGCGGCGAGCGGTATCAGCTCACTCAAAGGCGGTAATACGGTTATCCACAGA
ATCAGGGGATAACGCAGGAAAGAACATGTGAGCAAAAGGCCAGCAAAAGGCCAGGAACCGTAAAAAGGCC
GCGTTGCTGGCGTTTTTCCATAGGCTCCGCCCCCCTGACGAGCATCACAAAAATCGACGCTCAAGTCAGA
GGTGGCGAAACCCGACAGGACTATAAAGATACCAGGCGTTTCCCCCTGGAAGCTCCCTCGTGCGCTCTCC
TGTTCCGACCCTGCCGCTTACCGGATACCTGTCCGCCTTTCTCCCTTCGGGAAGCGTGGCGCTTTCTCAA
TGCTCACGCTGTAGGTATCTCAGTTCGGTGTAGGTCGTTCGCTCCAAGCTGGGCTGTGTGCACGAACCCC
CCGTTCAGCCCGACCGCTGCGCCTTATCCGGTAACTATCGTCTTGAGTCCAACCCGGTAAGACACGACTT
ATCGCCACTGGCAGCAGCCACTGGTAACAGGATTAGCAGAGCGAGGTATGTAGGCGGTGCTACAGAGTTC
TTGAAGTGGTGGCCTAACTACGGCTACACTAGAAGGACAGTATTTGGTATCTGCGCTCTGCTGAAGCCAG
TTACCTTCGGAAAAAGAGTTGGTAGCTCTTGATCCGGCAAACAAACCACCGCTGGTAGCGGTGGTTTTTT
TGTTTGCAAGCAGCAGATTACGCGCAGAAAAAAAGGATCTCAAGAAGATCCTTTGATCTTTTCTACGGGG
TCTGACGCTCAGTGGAACGAAAACTCACGTTAAGGGATTTTGGTCATGAGATTATCAAAAAGGATCTTCA
CCTAGATCCTTTTAAATTAAAAATGAAGTTTTAAATCAATCTAAAGTATATATGAGTAAACTTGGTCTGA
CAGTTACCAATGCTTAATCAGTGAGGCACCTATCTCAGCGATCTGTCTATTTCGTTCATCCATAGTTGCC
TGACTCCCCGTCGTGTAGATAACTACGATACGGGAGGGCTTACCATCTGGCCCCAGTGCTGCAATGATAC
CGCGAGACCCACGCTCACCGGCTCCAGATTTATCAGCAATAAACCAGCCAGCCGGAAGGGCCGAGCGCAG
AAGTGGTCCTGCAACTTTATCCGCCTCCATCCAGTCTATTAATTGTTGCCGGGAAGCTAGAGTAAGTAGT
TCGCCAGTTAATAGTTTGCGCAACGTTGTTGCCATTGCTACAGGCATCGTGGTGTCACGCTCGTCGTTTG
GTATGGCTTCATTCAGCTCCGGTTCCCAACGATCAAGGCGAGTTACATGATCCCCCATGTTGTGCAAAAA
AGCGGTTAGCTCCTTCGGTCCTCCGATCGTTGTCAGAAGTAAGTTGGCCGCAGTGTTATCACTCATGGTT
ATGGCAGCACTGCATAATTCTCTTACTGTCATGCCATCCGTAAGATGCTTTTCTGTGACTGGTGAGTACT
CAACCAAGTCATTCTGAGAATAGTGTATGCGGCGACCGAGTTGCTCTTGCCCGGCGTCAATACGGGATAA
TACCGCGCCACATAGCAGAACTTTAAAAGTGCTCATCATTGGAAAACGTTCTTCGGGGCGAAAACTCTCA
AGGATCTTACCGCTGTTGAGATCCAGTTCGATGTAACCCACTCGTGCACCCAACTGATCTTCAGCATCTT
TTACTTTCACCAGCGTTTCTGGGTGAGCAAAAACAGGAAGGCAAAATGCCGCAAAAAAGGGAATAAGGGC
GACACGGAAATGTTGAATACTCATACTCTTCCTTTTTCAATATTATTGAAGCATTTATCAGGGTTATTGT
CTCATGAGCGGATACATATTTGAATGTATTTAGAAAAATAAACAAATAGGGGTTCCGCGCACATTTCCCC
GAAAAGTGCCACCTG
Features (pLannotate 1.2.2; 15 found; start..end, strand, type, name):
      4..383     +  enhancer       CMV enhancer: human cytomegalovirus immediate early enhancer
    386..661     +  promoter       chicken β-actin promoter: No description available
    662..1674    +  intron         chimeric intron: chimera between introns from chicken β-actin and rabbit β-globin
   1672..1749    +  CDS            HBBC_AMMLE (fragment): Experimental evidence at protein level: Swiss-Prot protein existence level 1. Involved in oxygen transport from the lung to the various peripheral tissues. From Ammotragus lervia (Barbary sheep) (Antilope lervia).
   1762..5385    +  CDS            S (fragment) (sequence withheld): SPIKE_SARS2 - Experimental evidence at protein level: Swiss-Prot protein existence level 1. [Spike glycoprotein]: May down-regulate host tetherin (BST2) by lysosomal degradation, thereby counteracting its antiviral activity. From Severe acute respiratory syndrome coronavirus 2 (2019-nCoV) (SARS-CoV-2).
   5602..5625    +  CDS            Strep-Tag II (sequence withheld): peptide that binds Strep-Tactin®, an engineered form of streptavidin
   5647..5721    +  CDS            HBB (fragment): HBB_PONPY - Experimental evidence at transcript level: Swiss-Prot protein existence level 2. Involved in oxygen transport from the lung to the various peripheral tissues. From Pongo pygmaeus (Bornean orangutan).
   5792..5847    +  polyA_signal   β-globin poly(A) signal: rabbit β-globin polyadenylation signal (Gil and Proudfoot, 1987)
   6230..6246    -  protein_bind   lac operator: The lac repressor binds to the lac operator to inhibit transcription in E. coli. This inhibition can be relieved by adding lactose or isopropyl-β-D-thiogalactopyranoside (IPTG). lac repressor encoded by lacI
   6254..6284    -  promoter       lac promoter: promoter for the E. coli lac operon
   6299..6320    -  protein_bind   CAP binding site: CAP binding activates transcription in the presence of cAMP. E. coli catabolite activator protein
   6336..6437    -  CDS            lacI (fragment): LACI_ECOLI - Experimental evidence at protein level: Swiss-Prot protein existence level 1. Repressor of the lactose operon. Binds allolactose as an inducer. From Escherichia coli (strain K12).
   6620..7208    -  rep_origin     ori: high-copy-number ColE1/pMB1/pBR322/pUC origin of replication
   7379..8239    -  CDS            AmpR: β-lactamase; bla; confers resistance to ampicillin, carbenicillin, and related antibiotics
   8240..8344    -  promoter       AmpR promoter: bla
