>Addgene plasmid #154754 | SARS-CoV-2 S HexaPro | addgene full sequence | sequence record 304640 | Addgene NGS Result
GGTCGACATTGATTATTGACTAGTTATTAATAGTAATCAATTACGGGGTCATTAGTTCATAGCCCATATA
TGGAGTTCCGCGTTACATAACTTACGGTAAATGGCCCGCCTGGCTGACCGCCCAACGACCCCCGCCCATT
GACGTCAATAATGACGTATGTTCCCATAGTAACGCCAATAGGGACTTTCCATTGACGTCAATGGGTGGAG
TATTTACGGTAAACTGCCCACTTGGCAGTACATCAAGTGTATCATATGCCAAGTACGCCCCCTATTGACG
TCAATGACGGTAAATGGCCCGCCTGGCATTATGCCCAGTACATGACCTTATGGGACTTTCCTACTTGGCA
GTACATCTACGTATTAGTCATCGCTATTACCATGGTCGAGGTGAGCCCCACGTTCTGCTTCACTCTCCCC
ATCTCCCCCCCCTCCCCACCCCCAATTTTGTATTTATTTATTTTTTAATTATTTTGTGCAGCGATGGGGG
CGGGGGGGGGGGGGGGGCGCGCCRGGGGGGGGGGGGGGGGGGGGGGGGGGGGGGGGGGSGRGGSGGAGAG
GKGCGGCGGCAGCCAATCAGAGCGGCGCGCTCCGAAAGTTTCCTTTTATGGCGAGGCGGCGGCGGCGGCG
GCCCTATAAAAAGCGAAGCGCGCGGCGGGCGGGAGTCGCTGCGCGCTGCCTTCGCCCCGTGCCCCGCTCC
GCCGCCGCCTCGCGCCGCCCGCCCCGGCTCTGACTGACCGCGTTACTCCCACAGGTGAGCGGGCGGGACG
GCCCTTCTCCTCCGGGCTGTAATTAGCGCTTGGTTTAATGACGGCTTGTTTCTTTTCTGTGGCTGCGTGA
AAGCCTTGAGGGGCTCCGGGAGGGCCCTTTGTGCGGGGGGAGCGGCTCGGGGGGTGCGTGCGTGTGTGTG
TGCGTGGGGAGCGCCGCGTGCGGCTCCGCGCTGCCCGGCGGCTGTGAGCGCTGCGGGCGCGGCGCGGGGC
TTTGTGCGCTCCGCAGTGTGCGCGAGGGGAGCGCGGCCGGGGGCGGTGCCCCGCGGTGCGGGGGGGGCTG
CGAGGGGAACAAAGGCTGCGTGCGGGGTGTGTGCGTGGGGGGGTGAGCAGGGGGTGTGGGCGCGTCGGTC
GGGCTGCAACCCCCCCTGCACCCCCCTCCCCGAGTTGCTGAGCACGGCCCGGCTTCGGGTGCGGGGCTCC
GTACGGGGCGTGGCGCGGGGCTCGCCGTGCCGGGCGGGGGGTGGCGGCAGGTGGGGGTGCCGGGCGGGGC
GGGGCCGCCTCGGGCCGGGGRGGGCTCGGGGGAGGGGCGCGGCGGCCCCCGGAGCGCCGGCGGCTGTCGA
GGCGCGGCGAGCCGCAGCCATTGCCTTTTATGGTAATCGTGCGAGAGGGCGCAGGGACTTCCTTTGTCCC
AAATCTGTGCGGAGCCGAAATCTGGGAGGCGCCGCCGCACCCCCTCTAGCGGGCGCGGGGCGAAGCGGTG
CGGCGCCGGCAGGAAGGAAATGGGCGGGGAGGGCCTTCGTGCGTCGCCGCGCCGCCGTCCCCTTCTCCCT
CTCCAGCCTCGGGGCTGTCCGCGGGGGGACGGCTGCCTTCGGGGGGGACGGGGCAGGGCGGGGTTCGGCT
TCTGGCGTGTGACCGGCGGCTCTAGCGCCTCTGCTAACCATGTTCATGCCTTCTTCTTTTTCCTACAGCT
CCTGGGCAACGTGCTGGTTGTTGTGCTGTCTCATCATTTTGGCAAAGAATTGCGGCCGTCTCAGGCCGAG
TTCGGTACCGCCACC
[3864 nt withheld, positions 1766-5629]
TGATAATGACTCGAGCGATAATTCACTCCTCAGGTGCAGGCTGCCTATCAGAAGGTGGTGGCTGGTGTGG
CCAATGCCCTGGCTCACAAATACCACTGAGATCTTTTTCCCTCTGCCAAAAATTATGGGGACATCATGAA
GCCCCTTGAGCATCTGACTTCTGGCTAATAAAGGAAATTTATTTTCATTGCAATAGTGTGTTGGAATTTT
TTGTGTCTCTCACTCGGAAGGACATATGGGAGGGCAAATCATTTAAAACATCAGAATGAGTATTTGGTTT
AGAGTTTGGCAACATATGCCCATATGCTGGCTGCCATGAACAAAGGTTGGCTATAAAGAGGTCATCAGTA
TATGAAACAGCCCCCTGCTGTCCATTCCTTATTCCATAGAAAAGCCTTGACTTGAGGTTAGATTTTTTTT
ATATTTTGTTTTGTGTTATTTTTTTCTTTAACATCCCTAAAATTTTCCTTACATGTTTTACTAGCCAGAT
TTTTCCTCCTCTCCTGACTACTCCCAGTCATAGCTGTCCCTCTTCTCTTATGGAGATCCCTCGACCTGCA
GCCCAAGCTTGGCGTAATCATGGTCATAGCTGTTTCCTGTGTGAAATTGTTATCCGCTCACAATTCCACA
CAACATACGAGCCGGAAGCATAAAGTGTAAAGCCTGGGGTGCCTAATGAGTGAGCTAACTCACATTAATT
GCGTTGCGCTCACTGCCCGCTTTCCAGTCGGGAAACCTGTCGTGCCAGCGGATCGATCCGCTGCATTAAT
GAATCGGCCAACGCGCGGGGAGAGGCGGTTTGCGTATTGGGCGCTCTTCCGCTTCCTCGCTCACTGACTC
GCTGCGCTCGGTCGTTCGGCTGCGGCGAGCGGTATCAGCTCACTCAAAGGCGGTAATACGGTTATCCACA
GAATCAGGGGATAACGCAGGAAAGAACATGTGAGCAAAAGGCCAGCAAAAGGCCAGGAACCGTAAAAAGG
CCGCGTTGCTGGCGTTTTTCCATAGGCTCCGCCCCCCTGACGAGCATCACAAAAATCGACGCTCAAGTCA
GAGGTGGCGAAACCCGACAGGACTATAAAGATACCAGGCGTTTCCCCCTGGAAGCTCCCTCGTGCGCTCT
CCTGTTCCGACCCTGCCGCTTACCGGATACCTGTCCGCCTTTCTCCCTTCGGGAAGCGTGGCGCTTTCTC
ATAGCTCACGCTGTAGGTATCTCAGTTCGGTGTAGGTCGTTCGCTCCAAGCTGGGCTGTGTGCACGAACC
CCCCGTTCAGCCCGACCGCTGCGCCTTATCCGGTAACTATCGTCTTGAGTCCAACCCGGTAAGACACGAC
TTATCGCCACTGGCAGCAGCCACTGGTAACAGGATTAGCAGAGCGAGGTATGTAGGCGGTGCTACAGAGT
TCTTGAAGTGGTGGCCTAACTACGGCTACACTAGAAGAACAGTATTTGGTATCTGCGCTCTGCTGAAGCC
AGTTACCTTCGGAAAAAGAGTTGGTAGCTCTTGATCCGGCAAACAAACCACCGCTGGTAGCGGTGGTTTT
TTTGTTTGCAAGCAGCAGATTACGCGCAGAAAAAAAGGATCTCAAGAAGATCCTTTGATCTTTTCTACGG
GGTCTGACGCTCAGTGGAACGAAAACTCACGTTAAGGGATTTTGGTCATGAGATTATCAAAAAGGATCTT
CACCTAGATCCTTTTAAATTAAAAATGAAGTTTTAAATCAATCTAAAGTATATATGAGTAAACTTGGTCT
GACAGTTACCAATGCTTAATCAGTGAGGCACCTATCTCAGCGATCTGTCTATTTCGTTCATCCATAGTTG
CCTGACTCCCCGTCGTGTAGATAACTACGATACGGGAGGGCTTACCATCTGGCCCCAGTGCTGCAATGAT
ACCGCGAGACCCACGCTCACCGGCTCCAGATTTATCAGCAATAAACCAGCCAGCCGGAAGGGCCGAGCGC
AGAAGTGGTCCTGCAACTTTATCCGCCTCCATCCAGTCTATTAATTGTTGCCGGGAAGCTAGAGTAAGTA
GTTCGCCAGTTAATAGTTTGCGCAACGTTGTTGCCATTGCTACAGGCATCGTGGTGTCACGCTCGTCGTT
TGGTATGGCTTCATTCAGCTCCGGTTCCCAACGATCAAGGCGAGTTACATGATCCCCCATGTTGTGCAAA
AAAGCGGTTAGCTCCTTCGGTCCTCCGATCGTTGTCAGAAGTAAGTTGGCCGCAGTGTTATCACTCATGG
TTATGGCAGCACTGCATAATTCTCTTACTGTCATGCCATCCGTAAGATGCTTTTCTGTGACTGGTGAGTA
CTCAACCAAGTCATTCTGAGAATAGTGTATGCGGCGACCGAGTTGCTCTTGCCCGGCGTCAATACGGGAT
AATACCGCGCCACATAGCAGAACTTTAAAAGTGCTCATCATTGGAAAACGTTCTTCGGGGCGAAAACTCT
CAAGGATCTTACCGCTGTTGAGATCCAGTTCGATGTAACCCACTCGTGCACCCAACTGATCTTCAGCATC
TTTTACTTTCACCAGCGTTTCTGGGTGAGCAAAAACAGGAAGGCAAAATGCCGCAAAAAAGGGAATAAGG
GCGACACGGAAATGTTGAATACTCATACTCTTCCTTTTTCAATATTATTGAAGCATTTATCAGGGTTATT
GTCTCATGAGCGGATACATATTTGAATGTATTTAGAAAAATAAACAAATAGGGGTTCCGCGCACATTTCC
CCGAAAAGTGCCACCTG
Features (pLannotate 1.2.2; 14 found; start..end, strand, type, name):
      5..384     +  enhancer       CMV enhancer: human cytomegalovirus immediate early enhancer
    662..1678    +  intron         chimeric intron: chimera between introns from chicken β-actin and rabbit β-globin
   1676..1753    +  CDS            HBBC_AMMLE (fragment): Experimental evidence at protein level: Swiss-Prot protein existence level 1. Involved in oxygen transport from the lung to the various peripheral tissues. From Ammotragus lervia (Barbary sheep) (Antilope lervia).
   1766..5389    +  CDS            S (fragment) (sequence withheld): SPIKE_SARS2 - Experimental evidence at protein level: Swiss-Prot protein existence level 1. [Spike glycoprotein]: May down-regulate host tetherin (BST2) by lysosomal degradation, thereby counteracting its antiviral activity. From Severe acute respiratory syndrome coronavirus 2 (2019-nCoV) (SARS-CoV-2).
   5606..5629    +  CDS            Strep-Tag II (sequence withheld): peptide that binds Strep-Tactin®, an engineered form of streptavidin
   5651..5725    +  CDS            HBB (fragment): HBB_PONPY - Experimental evidence at transcript level: Swiss-Prot protein existence level 2. Involved in oxygen transport from the lung to the various peripheral tissues. From Pongo pygmaeus (Bornean orangutan).
   5796..5851    +  polyA_signal   β-globin poly(A) signal: rabbit β-globin polyadenylation signal (Gil and Proudfoot, 1987)
   6236..6252    -  protein_bind   lac operator: The lac repressor binds to the lac operator to inhibit transcription in E. coli. This inhibition can be relieved by adding lactose or isopropyl-β-D-thiogalactopyranoside (IPTG). lac repressor encoded by lacI
   6260..6290    -  promoter       lac promoter: promoter for the E. coli lac operon
   6305..6326    -  protein_bind   CAP binding site: CAP binding activates transcription in the presence of cAMP. E. coli catabolite activator protein
   6342..6443    -  CDS            lacI (fragment): LACI_ECOLI - Experimental evidence at protein level: Swiss-Prot protein existence level 1. Repressor of the lactose operon. Binds allolactose as an inducer. From Escherichia coli (strain K12).
   6626..7214    -  rep_origin     ori: high-copy-number ColE1/pMB1/pBR322/pUC origin of replication
   7385..8245    -  CDS            AmpR: β-lactamase; bla; confers resistance to ampicillin, carbenicillin, and related antibiotics
   8246..8350    -  promoter       AmpR promoter: bla
