[The description below was written by a language model from this plasmid's Addgene catalogue record and pLannotate feature annotations shown in this document.]
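Description:
SARS-CoV-2 S HexaPro is a mammalian expression plasmid built on the pαH backbone, about 8.4 kb in total, for producing a soluble, prefusion-stabilized form of the SARS-CoV-2 spike glycoprotein. It is propagated in E. coli through a high-copy ColE1/pUC-type origin and selected with ampicillin via the β-lactamase gene and its own promoter. Remnants of the lac promoter/operator region and a lacI fragment are also present as backbone carry-over and have no evident role in expression. No mammalian selection marker is annotated, which fits transient transfection use, although the record does not say so explicitly.

Expression is driven by a CAG-type arrangement: the CMV immediate-early enhancer, the chicken β-actin promoter and a chimeric β-actin/β-globin intron, with transcripts terminated by the rabbit β-globin polyadenylation signal. The short haemoglobin "CDS" hits flanking the insert most likely reflect β-globin-derived untranslated sequence rather than real coding regions. The roughly 3.6 kb insert encodes only the spike ectodomain (residues 1–1208), with the furin cleavage site at 682–685 replaced by GSAS and six proline substitutions (F817P, A892P, A899P, A942P, K986P, V987P) that give the variant its name and stabilize the prefusion conformation. Downstream, the backbone supplies an HRV 3C protease site followed by an 8×His tag and a twin Strep-Tag II, allowing affinity purification and later removal of the tags; the annotation picks up only one Strep-Tag II copy, and about 200 bp between the spike and the tag are unannotated.

The depositor and sequencing-derived records differ by only a few bases and share the same layout, though the β-actin promoter is annotated only in the former. The purified protein suits structural, antigenic and serological work.
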