Addgene plasmid #154754: SARS-CoV-2 S HexaPro
Purpose: Mammalian expression vector for expression of the SARS-CoV-2 spike HexaPro variant
Depositing lab: Jason McLellan. Publication: Structure-based design of prefusion-stabilized SARS-CoV-2 spikes. Hsieh CL, Goldsmith JA, Schaub JM, DiVenere AM, Kuo HC, Javanmardi K, Le KC, Wrapp D, Lee AG, Liu Y, Chou CW, Byrne PO, Hjorth CK, Johnson NV, Ludes-Meyers J, Nguyen AW, Park J, Wang N, Amengor D, Lavinder JJ, Ippolito GC, Maynard JA, Finkelstein IJ, McLellan JS. Science. 2020 Sep 18;369(6510):1501-1505. doi: 10.1126/science.abd0826. Epub 2020 Jul 23. PubMed 32703906.
Backbone
  Vector backbone: pαH
  Backbone size w/o insert (bp): 4746
  Total vector size (bp): 8370
  Vector type: Mammalian Expression
Growth in bacteria
  Bacterial resistance: Ampicillin, 100 μg/mL
  Growth temperature: 37°C
  Growth strain: DH5alpha
  Copy number: High Copy
Gene/Insert
  Gene/Insert name: Spike (HexaPro variant)
  Species: Severe acute respiratory syndrome coronavirus 2
  Insert size (bp): 3624
  Mutation: Ectodomain only (AAs 1-1208); 682-685 (furin site) replaced with 'GSAS'; F817P, A892P, A899P, A942P, K986P, V987P
  GenBank ID: MN908947
  Entrez Gene: S (a.k.a. GU280_gp02, spike glycoprotein)
  Tag / fusion protein: HRV 3C cleavage site (before tags) (C terminal on backbone); 8X His tag (C terminal on backbone); 2X Strep-Tag II (C terminal on backbone)
Terms and licenses: Academic/Nonprofit Terms; Industry Terms
How to cite: SARS-CoV-2 S HexaPro was a gift from Jason McLellan (Addgene plasmid # 154754 ; http://n2t.net/addgene:154754 ; RRID:Addgene_154754)
